LOCUS       Exported 3527 bp ds-DNA circular SYN 13-MAY-2021
DEFINITION  High copy number plasmid containing Ple344 (TUBB3 MiniPromoter)
            insert..
ACCESSION   .
VERSION     .
KEYWORDS    pEMS2177
SOURCE      synthetic DNA construct
  ORGANISM  synthetic DNA construct
REFERENCE   1 (bases 1 to 3527)
  AUTHORS   Simpson E, Korecki AJ, Fornes O, McGill TJ, Cueva-Vargas JL,
            Agostinone J, Farkas RA, Hickmott JW, Lam SL, Mathelier A, Renner
            LM, Stoddard J, Zhou M, Di Polo A, Neuringer M, Wasserman WW
  TITLE     New MiniPromoter Ple345 (NEFL) Drives Strong and Specific Expression
            in Retinal Ganglion Cells of Mouse and Primate Retina.
  JOURNAL   Hum Gene Ther. 2018 Jul 31. doi: 10.1089/hum.2018.118.
  PUBMED    30062914
REFERENCE   2 (bases 1 to 3527)
  AUTHORS   .
  TITLE     Direct Submission
  JOURNAL   Exported May 13, 2021 from SnapGene Server 1.1.58
            http://www.snapgene.com
FEATURES             Location/Qualifiers
     source          1..3527
                     /organism="synthetic DNA construct"
                     /mol_type="other DNA"
     primer_bind     complement(29..51)
                     /label=pGEX 3'
                     /note="pGEX vectors, reverse primer"
     primer_bind     151..170
                     /label=pRS-marker
                     /note="pRS vectors, use to sequence yeast selectable
                     marker"
     primer_bind     364..386
                     /label=M13/pUC Forward
                     /note="In lacZ gene"
     primer_bind     378..395
                     /label=M13 Forward
                     /note="In lacZ gene. Also called M13-F20 or M13 (-21)
                     Forward"
     primer_bind     379..395
                     /label=M13 fwd
                     /note="common sequencing primer, one of multiple similar
                     variants"
     primer_bind     complement(1306..1322)
                     /label=M13 rev
                     /note="common sequencing primer, one of multiple similar
                     variants"
     primer_bind     complement(1306..1322)
                     /label=M13 Reverse
                     /note="In lacZ gene. Also called M13-rev"
     primer_bind     complement(1319..1341)
                     /label=M13/pUC Reverse
                     /note="In lacZ gene"
     protein_bind    1330..1346
                     /label=lac operator
                     /bound_moiety="lac repressor encoded by lacI"
                     /note="The lac repressor binds to the lac operator to
                     inhibit transcription in E. coli. This inhibition can be
                     relieved by adding lactose or
                     isopropyl-beta-D-thiogalactopyranoside (IPTG)."
     promoter        complement(1354..1384)
                     /label=lac promoter
                     /note="promoter for the E. coli lac operon"
     protein_bind    1399..1420
                     /label=CAP binding site
                     /bound_moiety="E. coli catabolite activator protein"
                     /note="CAP binding activates transcription in the presence
                     of cAMP."
     primer_bind     complement(1537..1554)
                     /label=L4440
                     /note="L4440 vector, forward primer"
     rep_origin      complement(1708..2296)
                     /direction=LEFT
                     /label=ori
                     /note="high-copy-number ColE1/pMB1/pBR322/pUC origin of
                     replication"
     primer_bind     complement(1788..1807)
                     /label=pBR322ori-F
                     /note="pBR322 origin, forward primer"
     CDS             complement(2467..3327)
                     /codon_start=1
                     /gene="bla"
                     /product="beta-lactamase"
                     /label=AmpR
                     /note="confers resistance to ampicillin, carbenicillin, and
                     related antibiotics"
                     /translation="MSIQHFRVALIPFFAAFCLPVFAHPETLVKVKDAEDQLGARVGYI
                     ELDLNSGKILESFRPEERFPMMSTFKVLLCGAVLSRIDAGQEQLGRRIHYSQNDLVEYS
                     PVTEKHLTDGMTVRELCSAAITMSDNTAANLLLTTIGGPKELTAFLHNMGDHVTRLDRW
                     EPELNEAIPNDERDTTMPVAMATTLRKLLTGELLTLASRQQLIDWMEADKVAGPLLRSA
                     LPAGWFIADKSGAGERGSRGIIAALGPDGKPSRIVVIYTTGSQATMDERNRQIAEIGAS
                     LIKHW"
     primer_bind     3090..3109
                     /label=Amp-R
                     /note="Ampicillin resistance gene, reverse primer"
     promoter        complement(3328..3432)
                     /gene="bla"
                     /label=AmpR promoter
     primer_bind     3500..3518
                     /label=pBRforEco
                     /note="pBR322 vectors, upsteam of EcoRI site, forward
                     primer"
ORIGIN
        1 tcgcgcgttt cggtgatgac ggtgaaaacc tctgacacat gcagctcccg gagacggtca
       61 cagcttgtct gtaagcggat gccgggagca gacaagcccg tcagggcgcg tcagcgggtg
      121 ttggcgggtg tcggggctgg cttaactatg cggcatcaga gcagattgta ctgagagtgc
      181 accatatgcg gtgtgaaata ccgcacagat gcgtaaggag aaaataccgc atcaggcgcc
      241 attcgccatt caggctgcgc aactgttggg aagggcgatc ggtgcgggcc tcttcgctat
      301 tacgccagct ggcgaaaggg ggatgtgctg caaggcgatt aagttgggta acgccagggt
      361 tttcccagtc acgacgttgt aaaacgacgg ccagtgaatt cgagctcggt acctcgcgaa
      421 tgcatctaga tggccggcct cgcagctgct cattttgtga agtgaatgct gatttggggg
      481 ccgggtgggg ttcgtctgta catcgtgcac tgtcagaccc ttcctgaagg atttttgtta
      541 ctgaagtatc agaaggccct tgttctaagg tggtggcact gtaatatctg gcccaggagg
      601 aggtcagtgc cgtgccggcg agtcctttgc tcccttcctt ctctgaccag taaacgcatc
      661 tccagtcgct cccccgaggc ccccctgcac gcagtctccg acctcagaga gtgagtcaga
      721 tagaagccgc tgcccaccct cccccaccct ggccgggttc ttgcctggct tgtgcgtcct
      781 tgtgacaatt cctgacacgg atgcgcaccg ggcagtggca cgtccaggtg ctgtgcgcgc
      841 ccgggcccac aaagctcctt tggacgctca tggcagcccc ttggtggagg aggtcgggtg
      901 cccaccccct ccccgcccac tgcggaagcc gctcctctgg gagacagccc ctcctttcga
      961 atgcgcgggg ccctcagacc gcgcccggcc cagcgctggg ggatccttgg ctgcgggagg
     1021 ggcgccgcat tgcgcgcggc gggcggggac gcgcggtgcg gagcctgcgg gccgggcggg
     1081 gctctgcggc ggcgcctccc gattggccac ccgcggtgac atcagccgat gcgaagggcg
     1141 gggccgcggc tataagagcg cgcggccgcg gtccccgacc ctcagcagcc agcccggccc
     1201 gcccgcgccc gtccgcagcc gcccgccaga cgcgcccagt ggcgcgccat cggatcccgg
     1261 gcccgtcgac tgcagaggcc tgcatgcaag cttggcgtaa tcatggtcat agctgtttcc
     1321 tgtgtgaaat tgttatccgc tcacaattcc acacaacata cgagccggaa gcataaagtg
     1381 taaagcctgg ggtgcctaat gagtgagcta actcacatta attgcgttgc gctcactgcc
     1441 cgctttccag tcgggaaacc tgtcgtgcca gctgcattaa tgaatcggcc aacgcgcggg
     1501 gagaggcggt ttgcgtattg ggcgctcttc cgcttcctcg ctcactgact cgctgcgctc
     1561 ggtcgttcgg ctgcggcgag cggtatcagc tcactcaaag gcggtaatac ggttatccac
     1621 agaatcaggg gataacgcag gaaagaacat gtgagcaaaa ggccagcaaa aggccaggaa
     1681 ccgtaaaaag gccgcgttgc tggcgttttt ccataggctc cgcccccctg acgagcatca
     1741 caaaaatcga cgctcaagtc agaggtggcg aaacccgaca ggactataaa gataccaggc
     1801 gtttccccct ggaagctccc tcgtgcgctc tcctgttccg accctgccgc ttaccggata
     1861 cctgtccgcc tttctccctt cgggaagcgt ggcgctttct catagctcac gctgtaggta
     1921 tctcagttcg gtgtaggtcg ttcgctccaa gctgggctgt gtgcacgaac cccccgttca
     1981 gcccgaccgc tgcgccttat ccggtaacta tcgtcttgag tccaacccgg taagacacga
     2041 cttatcgcca ctggcagcag ccactggtaa caggattagc agagcgaggt atgtaggcgg
     2101 tgctacagag ttcttgaagt ggtggcctaa ctacggctac actagaagaa cagtatttgg
     2161 tatctgcgct ctgctgaagc cagttacctt cggaaaaaga gttggtagct cttgatccgg
     2221 caaacaaacc accgctggta gcggtggttt ttttgtttgc aagcagcaga ttacgcgcag
     2281 aaaaaaagga tctcaagaag atcctttgat cttttctacg gggtctgacg ctcagtggaa
     2341 cgaaaactca cgttaaggga ttttggtcat gagattatca aaaaggatct tcacctagat
     2401 ccttttaaat taaaaatgaa gttttaaatc aatctaaagt atatatgagt aaacttggtc
     2461 tgacagttac caatgcttaa tcagtgaggc acctatctca gcgatctgtc tatttcgttc
     2521 atccatagtt gcctgactcc ccgtcgtgta gataactacg atacgggagg gcttaccatc
     2581 tggccccagt gctgcaatga taccgcgaga cccacgctca ccggctccag atttatcagc
     2641 aataaaccag ccagccggaa gggccgagcg cagaagtggt cctgcaactt tatccgcctc
     2701 catccagtct attaattgtt gccgggaagc tagagtaagt agttcgccag ttaatagttt
     2761 gcgcaacgtt gttgccattg ctacaggcat cgtggtgtca cgctcgtcgt ttggtatggc
     2821 ttcattcagc tccggttccc aacgatcaag gcgagttaca tgatccccca tgttgtgcaa
     2881 aaaagcggtt agctccttcg gtcctccgat cgttgtcaga agtaagttgg ccgcagtgtt
     2941 atcactcatg gttatggcag cactgcataa ttctcttact gtcatgccat ccgtaagatg
     3001 cttttctgtg actggtgagt actcaaccaa gtcattctga gaatagtgta tgcggcgacc
     3061 gagttgctct tgcccggcgt caatacggga taataccgcg ccacatagca gaactttaaa
     3121 agtgctcatc attggaaaac gttcttcggg gcgaaaactc tcaaggatct taccgctgtt
     3181 gagatccagt tcgatgtaac ccactcgtgc acccaactga tcttcagcat cttttacttt
     3241 caccagcgtt tctgggtgag caaaaacagg aaggcaaaat gccgcaaaaa agggaataag
     3301 ggcgacacgg aaatgttgaa tactcatact cttccttttt caatattatt gaagcattta
     3361 tcagggttat tgtctcatga gcggatacat atttgaatgt atttagaaaa ataaacaaat
     3421 aggggttccg cgcacatttc cccgaaaagt gccacctgac gtctaagaaa ccattattat
     3481 catgacatta acctataaaa ataggcgtat cacgaggccc tttcgtc
//
