[The description below was written by a language model from this plasmid's Addgene catalogue record and the feature table of its GenBank file.]
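Description:
pEMS2177 is a small (3,527 bp) high-copy bacterial plasmid that serves as a storage and source clone for Ple344, an 801 bp human MiniPromoter designed from regulatory sequence of TUBB3, the gene for the neuron-associated class III beta-tubulin. The catalogue entry lists the backbone as unknown and the vector type as unspecified, noting only that the plasmid was commercially synthesised. The annotated features are nonetheless those of a pUC-style cloning vector: a high-copy ColE1/pMB1-type origin of replication, a beta-lactamase gene with its own promoter for ampicillin selection in E. coli, and the lac promoter, lac operator and CAP binding site that flank a lacZ-derived cloning region.

The held feature table does not annotate the MiniPromoter itself. The only unannotated stretch large enough to hold the insert lies between the M13 forward and M13 reverse primer sites, roughly 900 bp apart, which is consistent with the 801 bp insert and with the record naming those primers for sequencing. The depositor refers users to a separate annotated file for its exact position. No reporter, coding sequence, polyadenylation signal, viral element or eukaryotic selection marker is recorded, so Ple344 drives nothing in this plasmid and the construct is not an expression vector in its own right.

Its apparent use is as a template from which Ple344 can be subcloned upstream of a reporter or therapeutic gene in another vector. The associated publication concerns MiniPromoters evaluated for cell-type-restricted expression in retinal ganglion cells of mouse and primate retina, although the record does not describe how Ple344 itself performed.
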