Addgene plasmid #111892: pEMS2177
Purpose: High copy number plasmid containing Ple344 (TUBB3 MiniPromoter) insert.
Depositing lab: Elizabeth Simpson. Depositing organization: University of British Columbia. Publication: New MiniPromoter Ple345 (NEFL) Drives Strong and Specific Expression in Retinal Ganglion Cells of Mouse and Primate Retina. Simpson E, Korecki AJ, Fornes O, McGill TJ, Cueva-Vargas JL, Agostinone J, Farkas RA, Hickmott JW, Lam SL, Mathelier A, Renner LM, Stoddard J, Zhou M, Di Polo A, Neuringer M, Wasserman WW. Hum Gene Ther. 2018 Jul 31. doi: 10.1089/hum.2018.118. PubMed 30062914.
Backbone
  Vector backbone: Unknown
  Vector type: Unspecified
Growth in bacteria
  Bacterial resistance: Ampicillin, 100 μg/mL
  Growth temperature: 37°C
  Growth strain: DH5alpha
  Copy number: High Copy
Gene/Insert
  Gene/Insert name: Ple344
  Species: H. sapiens (human)
  Insert size (bp): 801
  Entrez Gene: TUBB3 (a.k.a. CDCBM, CDCBM1, CFEOM3, CFEOM3A, FEOM3, TUBB4, beta-4)
  Promoter: Ple344 (TUBB3 MiniPromoter)
  Cloning method: Unknown
  Sequencing primers: 5′ M13-fwd; 3′ M13-rev
Terms and licenses: Academic/Nonprofit Terms; Industry Terms
Depositor comments: Plasmid commercially produced by Genscript . Please see the annotated GenBank file and the additional image file for the specific location of features in this plasmid, including the MiniPromoter.
How to cite: pEMS2177 was a gift from Elizabeth Simpson (Addgene plasmid # 111892 ; http://n2t.net/addgene:111892 ; RRID:Addgene_111892)
